>Addgene plasmid #140321 | pDEST40-2XFL-Src-K298M-Y419F-Y530F | addgene full sequence | sequence record 292539 | Addgene NGS Result
GACGGATCGGGAGATCTCCCGATCCCCTATGGTGCACTCTCAGTACAATCTGCTCTGATGCCGCATAGTT
AAGCCAGTATCTGCTCCCTGCTTGTGTGTTGGAGGTCGCTGAGTAGTGCGCGAGCAAAATTTAAGCTACA
ACAAGGCAAGGCTTGACCGACAATTGCATGAAGAATCTGCTTAGGGTTAGGCGTTTTGCGCTGCTTCGCG
ATGTACGGGCCAGATATACGCGTTGACATTGATTATTGACTAGTTATTAATAGTAATCAATTACGGGGTC
ATTAGTTCATAGCCCATATATGGAGTTCCGCGTTACATAACTTACGGTAAATGGCCCGCCTGGCTGACCG
CCCAACGACCCCCGCCCATTGACGTCAATAATGACGTATGTTCCCATAGTAACGCCAATAGGGACTTTCC
ATTGACGTCAATGGGTGGAGTATTTACGGTAAACTGCCCACTTGGCAGTACATCAAGTGTATCATATGCC
AAGTACGCCCCCTATTGACGTCAATGACGGTAAATGGCCCGCCTGGCATTATGCCCAGTACATGACCTTA
TGGGACTTTCCTACTTGGCAGTACATCTACGTATTAGTCATCGCTATTACCATGGTGATGCGGTTTTGGC
AGTACATCAATGGGCGTGGATAGCGGTTTGACTCACGGGGATTTCCAAGTCTCCACCCCATTGACGTCAA
TGGGAGTTTGTTTTGGCACCAAAATCAACGGGACTTTCCAAAATGTCGTAACAACTCCGCCCCATTGACG
CAAATGGGCGGTAGGCGTGTACGGTGGGAGGTCTATATAAGCAGAGCTCTCTGGCTAACTAGAGAACCCA
CTGCTTACTGGCTTATCGAAATTAATACGACTCACTATAGGGAGACCCAAGCTGGCTAGTTAAGCTATCA
ACAAGTTTGTACAAAAAAGCAGGCTTCGAAGGAGATAGAACCATGGGTAGCAACAAGAGCAAGCCCAAGG
ATGCCAGCCAGCGGCGCCGCAGCCTGGAGCCCGCCGAGAACGTGCACGGCGCTGGCGGGGGCGCTTTCCC
CGCCTCGCAGACCCCCAGCAAGCCAGCCTCGGCCGACGGCCACCGCGGCCCCAGCGCGGCCTTCGCCCCC
GCGGCCGCCGAGCCCAAGCTGTTCGGAGGCTTCAACTCCTCGGACACCGTCACCTCCCCGCAGAGGGCGG
GCCCGCTGGCCGGTGGAGTGACCACCTTTGTGGCCCTCTATGACTATGAGTCTAGGACGGAGACAGACCT
GTCCTTCAAGAAAGGCGAGCGGCTCCAGATTGTCAACAACACAGAGGGAGACTGGTGGCTGGCCCACTCG
CTCAGCACAGGACAGACAGGCTACATCCCCAGCAACTACGTGGCGCCCTCCGACTCCATCCAGGCTGAGG
AGTGGTATTTTGGCAAGATCACCAGACGGGAGTCAGAGCGGTTACTGCTCAATGCAGAGAACCCGAGAGG
GACCTTCCTCGTGCGAGAAAGTGAGACCACGAAAGGTGCCTACTGCCTCTCAGTGTCTGACTTCGACAAC
GCCAAGGGCCTCAACGTGAAGCACTACAAGATCCGCAAGCTGGACAGCGGCGGCTTCTACATCACCTCCC
GCACCCAGTTCAACAGCCTGCAGCAGCTGGTGGCCTACTACTCCAAACACGCCGATGGCCTGTGCCACCG
CCTCACCACCGTGTGCCCCACGTCCAAGCCGCAGACTCAGGGCCTGGCCAAGGATGCCTGGGAGATCCCT
CGGGAGTCGCTGCGGCTGGAGGTCAAGCTGGGCCAGGGCTGCTTTGGCGAGGTGTGGATGGGGACCTGGA
ACGGTACCACCAGGGTGGCCATCATGACCCTGAAGCCTGGCACGATGTCTCCAGAGGCCTTCCTGCAGGA
GGCCCAGGTCATGAAGAAGCTGAGGCATGAGAAGCTGGTGCAGTTGTATGCTGTGGTTTCAGAGGAGCCC
ATTTACATCGTCACGGAGTACATGAGCAAGGGGAGTTTGCTGGACTTTCTCAAGGGGGAGACAGGCAAGT
ACCTGCGGCTGCCTCAGCTGGTGGACATGGCTGCTCAGATCGCCTCAGGCATGGCGTACGTGGAGCGGAT
GAACTACGTCCACCGGGACCTTCGTGCAGCCAACATCCTGGTGGGAGAGAACCTGGTGTGCAAAGTGGCC
GACTTTGGGCTGGCTCGGCTCATTGAAGACAATGAGTTCACGGCGCGGCAAGGTGCCAAATTCCCCATCA
AGTGGACGGCTCCAGAAGCTGCCCTCTATGGCCGCTTCACCATCAAGTCGGACGTGTGGTCCTTCGGGAT
CCTGCTGACTGAGCTCACCACAAAGGGACGGGTGCCCTACCCTGGGATGGTGAACCGCGAGGTGCTGGAC
CAGGTGGAGCGGGGCTACCGGATGCCCTGCCCGCCGGAGTGTCCCGAGTCCCTGCACGACCTCATGTGCC
AGTGCTGGCGGAAGGAGCCTGAGGAGCGGCCCACCTTCGAGTACCTGCAGGCCTTCCTGGAGGACTACTT
CACGTCCACCGAGCCCCAGTTCCAGCCCGGGGAGAACCTCGACCCAGCTTTCTTGTACAAAGTGGTTGAT
CTAGAGGATTACAAGGATGACGACGATAAGGGAGATTACAAGGATGACGACGATAAGTGATCTAGAGGGC
CCGCGGTTCGAAGGTAAGCCTATCCCTAACCCTCTCCTCGGTCTCGATTCTACGCGTACCGGTCATCATC
ACCATCACCATTGAGTTTAAACCCGCTGATCAGCCTCGACTGTGCCTTCTAGTTGCCAGCCATCTGTTGT
TTGCCCCTCCCCCGTGCCTTCCTTGACCCTGGAAGGTGCCACTCCCACTGTCCTTTCCTAATAAAATGAG
GAAATTGCATCGCATTGTCTGAGTAGGTGTCATTCTATTCTGGGGGGTGGGGTGGGGCAGGACAGCAAGG
GGGAGGATTGGGAAGACAATAGCAGGCATGCTGGGGATGCGGTGGGCTCTATGGCTTCTGAGGCGGAAAG
AACCAGCTGGGGCTCTAGGGGGTATCCCC
[124 nt withheld, positions 3040-3163]
C
[91 nt withheld, positions 3165-3255]
A
[49 nt withheld, positions 3257-3305]
CCTTTGACGTTGGAGTCCACGTTCTTT
[37 nt withheld, positions 3333-3369]
ACCCTATCTCGGTCTATTCTTTTGATTTATAAGGGATTTTGCCGATTTCGGCCTATTGGTTAAAAAATGA
GCTGATTTAACAAAAATTTAACGCGAATTAATTCTGTGGAATGTGTGTCAGTTAGGGTGTGGAAAGTCCC
CAGGCTCCCCAGCAGGCAGAAGTATGCAAAGCATGCATCTCAATTAGTCAGCAACCAGGTGTGGAAAGTC
CCCAGGCTCCCCAGCAGGCAGAAGTATGCAAAGCATGCATCTCAATTAGTCAGCAACCATAGTCCCGCCC
CTAACTCCGCCCATCCCGCCCCTAACTCCGCCCAGTTCCGCCCATTCTCCGCCCCATGGCTGACTAATTT
TTTTTATTTATGCAGAGGCCGAGGCCGCCTCTGCCTCTGAGCTATTCCAGAAGTAGTGAGGAGGCTTTTT
TGGAGGCCTAGGCTTTTGCAAAAAGCTCCCGGGAGCTTGTATATCCATTTTCGGATCTGATCAAGAGACA
GGATGAGGATCGTTTCGCATGATTGAACAAGATGGATTGCACGCAGGTTCTCCGGCCGCTTGGGTGGAGA
GGCTATTCGGCTATGACTGGGCACAACAGACAATCGGCTGCTCTGATGCCGCCGTGTTCCGGCTGTCAGC
GCAGGGGCGCCCGGTTCTTTTTGTCAAGACCGACCTGTCCGGTGCCCTGAATGAACTGCAGGACGAGGCA
GCGCGGCTATCGTGGCTGGCCACGACGGGCGTTCCTTGCGCAGCTGTGCTCGACGTTGTCACTGAAGCGG
GAAGGGACTGGCTGCTATTGGGCGAAGTGCCGGGGCAGGATCTCCTGTCATCTCACCTTGCTCCTGCCGA
GAAAGTATCCATCATGGCTGATGCAATGCGGCGGCTGCATACGCTTGATCCGGCTACCTGCCCATTCGAC
CACCAAGCGAAACATCGCATCGAGCGAGCACGTACTCGGATGGAAGCCGGTCTTGTCGATCAGGATGATC
TGGACGAAGAGCATCAGGGGCTCGCGCCAGCCGAACTGTTCGCCAGGCTCAAGGCGCGCATGCCCGACGG
CGAGGATCTCGTCGTGACCCATGGCGATGCCTGCTTGCCGAATATCATGGTGGAAAATGGCCGCTTTTCT
GGATTCATCGACTGTGGCCGGCTGGGTGTGGCGGACCGCTATCAGGACATAGCGTTGGCTACCCGTGATA
TTGCTGAAGAGCTTGGCGGCGAATGGGCTGACCGCTTCCTCGTGCTTTACGGTATCGCCGCTCCCGATTC
GCAGCGCATCGCCTTCTATCGCCTTCTTGACGAGTTCTTCTGAGCGGGACTCTGGGGTTCGCGAAATGAC
CGACCAAGCGACGCCCAACCTGCCATCACGAGATTTCGATTCCACCGCCGCCTTCTATGAAAGGTTGGGC
TTCGGAATCGTTTTCCGGGACGCCGGCTGGATGATCCTCCAGCGCGGGGATCTCATGCTGGAGTTCTTCG
CCCACCCCAACTTGTTTATTGCAGCTTATAATGGTTACAAATAAAGCAATAGCATCACAAATTTCACAAA
TAAAGCATTTTTTTCACTGCATTCTAGTTGTGGTTTGTCCAAACTCATCAATGTATCTTATCATGTCTGT
ATACCGTCGACCTCTAGCTAGAGCTTGGCGTAATCATGGTCATAGCTGTTTCCTGTGTGAAATTGTTATC
CGCTCACAATTCCACACAACATACGAGCCGGAAGCATAAAGTGTAAAGCCTGGGGTGCCTAATGAGTGAG
CTAACTCACATTAATTGCGTTGCGCTCACTGCCCGCTTTCCAGTCGGGAAACCTGTCGTGCCAGCTGCAT
TAATGAATCGGCCAACGCGCGGGGAGAGGCGGTTTGCGTATTGGGCGCTCTTCCGCTTCCTCGCTCACTG
ACTCGCTGCGCTCGGTCGTTCGGCTGCGGCGAGCGGTATCAGCTCACTCAAAGGCGGTAATACGGTTATC
CACAGAATCAGGGGATAACGCAGGAAAGAACATGTGAGCAAAAGGCCAGCAAAAGGCCAGGAACCGTAAA
AAGGCCGCGTTGCTGGCGTTTTTCCATAGGCTCCGCCCCCCTGACGAGCATCACAAAAATCGACGCTCAA
GTCAGAGGTGGCGAAACCCGACAGGACTATAAAGATACCAGGCGTTTCCCCCTGGAAGCTCCCTCGTGCG
CTCTCCTGTTCCGACCCTGCCGCTTACCGGATACCTGTCCGCCTTTCTCCCTTCGGGAAGCGTGGCGCTT
TCTCATAGCTCACGCTGTAGGTATCTCAGTTCGGTGTAGGTCGTTCGCTCCAAGCTGGGCTGTGTGCACG
AACCCCCCGTTCAGCCCGACCGCTGCGCCTTATCCGGTAACTATCGTCTTGAGTCCAACCCGGTAAGACA
CGACTTATCGCCACTGGCAGCAGCCACTGGTAACAGGATTAGCAGAGCGAGGTATGTAGGCGGTGCTACA
GAGTTCTTGAAGTGGTGGCCTAACTACGGCTACACTAGAAGAACAGTATTTGGTATCTGCGCTCTGCTGA
AGCCAGTTACCTTCGGAAAAAGAGTTGGTAGCTCTTGATCCGGCAAACAAACCACCGCTGGTAGCGGTGG
TTTTTTTGTTTGCAAGCAGCAGATTACGCGCAGAAAAAAAGGATCTCAAGAAGATCCTTTGATCTTTTCT
ACGGGGTCTGACGCTCAGTGGAACGAAAACTCACGTTAAGGGATTTTGGTCATGAGATTATCAAAAAGGA
TCTTCACCTAGATCCTTTTAAATTAAAAATGAAGTTTTAAATCAATCTAAAGTATATATGAGTAAACTTG
GTCTGACAGTTACCAATGCTTAATCAGTGAGGCACCTATCTCAGCGATCTGTCTATTTCGTTCATCCATA
GTTGCCTGACTCCCCGTCGTGTAGATAACTACGATACGGGAGGGCTTACCATCTGGCCCCAGTGCTGCAA
TGATACCGCGAGACCCACGCTCACCGGCTCCAGATTTATCAGCAATAAACCAGCCAGCCGGAAGGGCCGA
GCGCAGAAGTGGTCCTGCAACTTTATCCGCCTCCATCCAGTCTATTAATTGTTGCCGGGAAGCTAGAGTA
AGTAGTTCGCCAGTTAATAGTTTGCGCAACGTTGTTGCCATTGCTACAGGCATCGTGGTGTCACGCTCGT
CGTTTGGTATGGCTTCATTCAGCTCCGGTTCCCAACGATCAAGGCGAGTTACATGATCCCCCATGTTGTG
CAAAAAAGCGGTTAGCTCCTTCGGTCCTCCGATCGTTGTCAGAAGTAAGTTGGCCGCAGTGTTATCACTC
ATGGTTATGGCAGCACTGCATAATTCTCTTACTGTCATGCCATCCGTAAGATGCTTTTCTGTGACTGGTG
AGTACTCAACCAAGTCATTCTGAGAATAGTGTATGCGGCGACCGAGTTGCTCTTGCCCGGCGTCAATACG
GGATAATACCGCGCCACATAGCAGAACTTTAAAAGTGCTCATCATTGGAAAACGTTCTTCGGGGCGAAAA
CTCTCAAGGATCTTACCGCTGTTGAGATCCAGTTCGATGTAACCCACTCGTGCACCCAACTGATCTTCAG
CATCTTTTACTTTCACCAGCGTTTCTGGGTGAGCAAAAACAGGAAGGCAAAATGCCGCAAAAAAGGGAAT
AAGGGCGACACGGAAATGTTGAATACTCATACTCTTCCTTTTTCAATATTATTGAAGCATTTATCAGGGT
TATTGTCTCATGAGCGGATACATATTTGAATGTATTTAGAAAAATAAACAAATAGGGGTTCCGCGCACAT
TTCCCCGAAAAGTGCCACCTGACGTC
Features (pLannotate 1.2.2; 24 found; start..end, strand, type, name):
     28..80      -  misc_feature   bom (fragment): basis of mobility region from pBR322
    235..614     +  enhancer       CMV enhancer: human cytomegalovirus immediate early enhancer
    615..818     +  promoter       CMV promoter: human cytomegalovirus (CMV) immediate early promoter
    814..847     +  LTR            5' LTR (truncated) (fragment): truncated 5' long terminal repeat (LTR) from HIV-1
    863..881     +  promoter       T7 promoter: promoter for bacteriophage T7 RNA polymerase
    911..935     +  protein_bind   attB1: mutant version of attB; recombination site for the Gateway® BP reaction BP Clonase™
    953..2560    +  CDS            SRC: SRC_HUMAN - Also known as SRC1. Experimental evidence at protein level: Swiss-Prot protein existence level 1. Non-receptor protein tyrosine kinase which is activated following engagement of many different classes of cellular receptors including immune response receptors, integrins and other adhesion receptors, receptor protein tyrosine kinases, G protein-coupled receptors as well as cytokine receptors. Participates in signaling pathways that control a diverse spectrum of biological activities including gene transcription, immune response, cell adhesion, cell cycle progression, apoptosis, migra
   2562..2586    -  protein_bind   attB2: mutant version of attB; recombination site for the Gateway® BP reaction BP Clonase™
   2597..2647    +  CDS            3xFLAG (fragment): three tandem FLAG® epitope tags
   2673..2714    +  CDS            V5 tag: epitope tag from simian virus 5
   2770..2994    +  polyA_signal   bGH poly(A) signal: bovine growth hormone polyadenylation signal
   2998..3019    +  promoter       SV40 promoter (fragment): SV40 enhancer and early promoter
   3040..3468    +  rep_origin     f1 ori (sequence partly withheld): f1 bacteriophage origin of replication; arrow indicates direction of (+) strand synthesis
   3482..3811    +  promoter       SV40 promoter: SV40 enhancer and early promoter
   3878..4669    +  CDS            neo: KKA2_KLEPN - Also known as kan, nptII. Experimental evidence at protein level: Swiss-Prot protein existence level 1. Resistance to kanamycin, neomycin, paromomycin, ribostamycin, butirosin and gentamicin B. From Klebsiella pneumoniae.
   4695..4853    +  CDS            ble (fragment): BLE_KLEPN - Experimental evidence at protein level: Swiss-Prot protein existence level 1. Binding protein with a strong affinity to the bleomycin family of antibiotics. Binds to CL990; an antimitotic-antibiotic compound. From Klebsiella pneumoniae.
   4848..4969    +  polyA_signal   SV40 poly(A) signal: SV40 polyadenylation signal
   5042..5058    -  protein_bind   lac operator: The lac repressor binds to the lac operator to inhibit transcription in E. coli. This inhibition can be relieved by adding lactose or isopropyl-β-D-thiogalactopyranoside (IPTG). lac repressor encoded by lacI
   5066..5096    -  promoter       lac promoter: promoter for the E. coli lac operon
   5111..5132    -  protein_bind   CAP binding site: CAP binding activates transcription in the presence of cAMP. E. coli catabolite activator protein
   5145..5237    -  CDS            lacI (fragment): lac repressor; lacI; The lac repressor binds to the lac operator to inhibit transcription in E. coli. This inhibition can be relieved by adding lactose or isopropyl-β-D-thiogalactopyranoside (IPTG).
   5420..6008    -  rep_origin     ori: high-copy-number ColE1/pMB1/pBR322/pUC origin of replication
   6179..7039    -  CDS            AmpR: β-lactamase; bla; confers resistance to ampicillin, carbenicillin, and related antibiotics
   7040..7144    -  promoter       AmpR promoter: bla
