[The description below was written by a language model from this plasmid's Addgene catalogue record and pLannotate feature annotations shown in this document.]
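Description:
pDEST40-2XFL-Src-K298M-Y419F-Y530F is a mammalian expression plasmid built on a modified pcDNA-DEST40 Gateway destination backbone and carrying a triple-mutant human SRC coding sequence. In bacteria it is maintained through a high-copy ColE1/pUC-type origin and selected with ampicillin via the β-lactamase gene. An f1 origin is also present. For mammalian cells, an SV40 early promoter drives a neomycin phosphotransferase cassette ending in an SV40 polyadenylation signal, allowing G418 selection of stable transfectants.

The 1608 bp SRC open reading frame sits between attB1 and attB2 sites, the scars left by Gateway recombination. It is transcribed from the CMV immediate-early enhancer and promoter and terminated by the bovine growth hormone poly(A) signal. A T7 promoter lies just upstream of the insert. The backbone modification supplies a C-terminal 2X Flag tag, which the automated annotation detects as a partial 3xFLAG match immediately after attB2. A V5 epitope sequence from the parental vector is annotated further downstream, but the record does not state whether it is translated as part of the fusion. Short annotated fragments such as an HIV-1 LTR piece, a ble segment and lac elements appear to be backbone remnants or incidental matches rather than functional parts.

The insert carries three substitutions: K298M, Y419F and Y530F. In general knowledge of Src, these positions correspond to the catalytic ATP-binding lysine, the activation-loop autophosphorylation tyrosine and the C-terminal inhibitory tyrosine. The combination should therefore give a kinase-inactive protein lacking both main regulatory phosphorylation sites. The stated purpose is expression of Flag-tagged mutant Src in mammalian cells for structure-function studies, and the associated work concerns a dimerization function in the disordered N-terminal region of Src.
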