Addgene plasmid #140321: pDEST40-2XFL-Src-K298M-Y419F-Y530F
Purpose: Expresses Flag-tagged human Src-K298M-Y419F-Y530F in mammalian cells for structure-function studies
Depositing lab: Mark Moasser. Depositing organization: University of California, San Francisco (UCSF). Publication: A Dimerization Function in the Intrinsically Disordered N-Terminal Region of Src. Spassov DS, Ruiz-Saenz A, Piple A, Moasser MM. Cell Rep. 2018 Oct 9;25(2):449-463.e4. doi: 10.1016/j.celrep.2018.09.035. PubMed 30304684.
Backbone
  Vector backbone: modified pcDNA-pDEST40
  Backbone manufacturer: modified from ThermoFisher 12274015
  Backbone size w/o insert (bp): 7100
  Vector type: Mammalian Expression
  Selectable markers: Neomycin (select with G418)
Growth in bacteria
  Bacterial resistance: Ampicillin, 100 μg/mL
  Growth temperature: 37°C
  Growth strain: DH5alpha
  Copy number: High Copy
Gene/Insert
  Gene/Insert name: Src mutant (alt name: K298M-Y419F-Y530F)
  Species: H. sapiens (human)
  Insert size (bp): 1608
  Mutation: K298M-Y419F-Y530F
  Entrez Gene: SRC (a.k.a. ASV, SRC1, THC6, c-SRC, p60-Src)
  Promoter: CMV
  Tag / fusion protein: 2X Flag (C terminal on backbone)
  Cloning method: Gateway Cloning
Terms and licenses: Academic/Nonprofit Terms; Industry Terms: Not Available to Industry
How to cite: pDEST40-2XFL-Src-K298M-Y419F-Y530F was a gift from Mark Moasser (Addgene plasmid # 140321 ; http://n2t.net/addgene:140321 ; RRID:Addgene_140321)
