>Addgene plasmid #140321 | pDEST40-2XFL-Src-K298M-Y419F-Y530F | depositor partial sequence | sequence record 272249 | insert
ATGGGTAGCAACAAGAGCAAGCCCAAGGATGCCAGCCAGCGGCGCCGCAGCCTGGAGCCCGCCGAGAACG
TGCACGGCGCTGGCGGGGGCGCTTTCCCCGCCTCGCAGACCCCCAGCAAGCCAGCCTCGGCCGACGGCCA
CCGCGGCCCCAGCGCGGCCTTCGCCCCCGCGGCCGCCGAGCCCAAGCTGTTCGGAGGCTTCAACTCCTCG
GACACCGTCACCTCCCCGCAGAGGGCGGGCCCGCTGGCCGGTGGAGTGACCACCTTTGTGGCCCTCTATG
ACTATGAGTCTAGGACGGAGACAGACCTGTCCTTCAAGAAAGGCGAGCGGCTCCAGATTGTCAACAACAC
AGAGGGAGACTGGTGGCTGGCCCACTCGCTCAGCACAGGACAGACAGGCTACATCCCCAGCAACTACGTG
GCGCCCTCCGACTCCATCCAGGCTGAGGAGTGGTATTTTGGCAAGATCACCAGACGGGAGTCAGAGCGGT
TACTGCTCAATGCAGAGAACCCGAGAGGGACCTTCCTCGTGCGAGAAAGTGAGACCACGAAAGGTGCCTA
CTGCCTCTCAGTGTCTGACTTCGACAACGCCAAGGGCCTCAACGTGAAGCACTACAAGATCCGCAAGCTG
GACAGCGGCGGCTTCTACATCACCTCCCGCACCCAGTTCAACAGCCTGCAGCAGCTGGTGGCCTACTACT
CCAAACACGCCGATGGCCTGTGCCACCGCCTCACCACCGTGTGCCCCACGTCCAAGCCGCAGACTCAGGG
CCTGGCCAAGGATGCCTGGGAGATCCCTCGGGAGTCGCTGCGGCTGGAGGTCAAGCTGGGCCAGGGCTGC
TTTGGCGAGGTGTGGATGGGGACCTGGAACGGTACCACCAGGGTGGCCATCATGACCCTGAAGCCTGGCA
CGATGTCTCCAGAGGCCTTCCTGCAGGAGGCCCAGGTCATGAAGAAGCTGAGGCATGAGAAGCTGGTGCA
GTTGTATGCTGTGGTTTCAGAGGAGCCCATTTACATCGTCACGGAGTACATGAGCAAGGGGAGTTTGCTG
GACTTTCTCAAGGGGGAGACAGGCAAGTACCTGCGGCTGCCTCAGCTGGTGGACATGGCTGCTCAGATCG
CCTCAGGCATGGCGTACGTGGAGCGGATGAACTACGTCCACCGGGACCTTCGTGCAGCCAACATCCTGGT
GGGAGAGAACCTGGTGTGCAAAGTGGCCGACTTTGGGCTGGCTCGGCTCATTGAAGACAATGAGTTCACG
GCGCGGCAAGGTGCCAAATTCCCCATCAAGTGGACGGCTCCAGAAGCTGCCCTCTATGGCCGCTTCACCA
TCAAGTCGGACGTGTGGTCCTTCGGGATCCTGCTGACTGAGCTCACCACAAAGGGACGGGTGCCCTACCC
TGGGATGGTGAACCGCGAGGTGCTGGACCAGGTGGAGCGGGGCTACCGGATGCCCTGCCCGCCGGAGTGT
CCCGAGTCCCTGCACGACCTCATGTGCCAGTGCTGGCGGAAGGAGCCTGAGGAGCGGCCCACCTTCGAGT
ACCTGCAGGCCTTCCTGGAGGACTACTTCACGTCCACCGAGCCCCAGTTCCAGCCCGGGGAGAACCTC
